>Addgene plasmid #201956 | PX458-3xHA-en31FnCas9ABEmax8.17d | addgene full sequence | sequence record 405311 | Addgene NGS Result
GAGGGCCTATTTCCCATGATTCCTTCATATTTGCATATACGATACAAGGCTGTTAGAGAGATAATTGGAA
TTAATTTGACTGTAAACACAAAGATATTAGTACAAAATACGTGACGTAGAAAGTAATAATTTCTTGGGTA
GTTTGCAGTTTTAAAATTATGTTTTAAAATGGACTATCATATGCTTACCGTAACTTGAAAGTATTTCGAT
TTCTTGGCTTTATATATCTTGTGGAAAGGACGAAACACCGGGTCTTCGAGAAGACCTGTTTCAGTTGCGC
CGAAAGGCGCTCTGTAATCATTTAAAAGTATTTTGAACGGACCTCTGTTTGACACGTCTGTTTTTTGTTT
TAGAGCTAGAAATAGCAAGTTAAAATAAGGCTAGTCCGTTTTTAGCGCGTGCGCCAATTCTGCAGACAAA
TGGCTCTAGAGGTACCCGTTACATAACTTACGGTAAATGGCCCGCCTGGCTGACCGCCCAACGACCCCCG
CCCATTGACGTCAATAGTAACGCCAATAGGGACTTTCCATTGACGTCAATGGGTGGAGTATTTACGGTAA
ACTGCCCACTTGGCAGTACATCAAGTGTATCATATGCCAAGTACGCCCCCTATTGACGTCAATGACGGTA
AATGGCCCGCCTGGCATTGTGCCCAGTACATGACCTTATGGGACTTTCCTACTTGGCAGTACATCTACGT
ATTAGTCATCGCTATTACCATGGTCGAGGTGAGCCCCACGTTCTGCTTCACTCTCCCCATCTCCCCCCCC
TCCCCACCCCCAATTTTGTATTTATTTATTTTTTAATTATTTTGTGCAGCGATGGGGGCGGGGCGGGGCG
GGGCGAGGGGCGGGGCGGGGCGAGGCGGAGGGGCGGGGCGGGGCGAGGCGGAGAGGTGCGGCGGCAGCCA
ATCAGAGCGGCGCGCTCCGAAAGTTTCCTTTTATGGCGAGGCGGCGGCGGCGGCGGCCCTATAAAAAGCG
AAGCGCGCGGCGGGCGGGAGTCGCTGCGCGCTGCCTTCGCCCCGTGCCCCGCTCCGCCGCCGCCTCGCGC
CGCCCGCCCCGGCTCTGACTGACCGCGTTACTCCCACAGGTGAGCGGGCGGGACGGCCCTTCTCCTCCGG
GCTGTAATTAGCTGAGCAAGAGGTAAGGGTTTAAGGGATGGTTGGTTGGTGGGGTATTAATGTTTAATTA
CCTGGAGCACCTGCCTGAAATCACTTTTTTTCAGGTTGGACCGGTGCCACCATGGGATCCAAACGGACAG
CCGACGGAAGCGAGTTCGAGTCACCAAAGAAGAAGCGGAAAGTCTCTGAAGTCGAGTTTAGCCACGAGTA
TTGGATGAGGCACGCACTGACCCTGGCAAAGCGAGCATGGGATGAAAGAGAAGTCCCCGTGGGCGCCGTG
CTGGTGCACAACAATAGAGTGATCGGAGAGGGATGGAACAGGCCAATCGGCCGCCACGACCCTACCGCAC
ACGCAGAGATCATGGCACTGAGGCAGGGAGGCCTGGTCATGCAGAATTACCGCCTGATCGATGCCACCCT
GTATGTGACACTGGAGCCATGCGTGATGTGCGCAGGAGCAATGATCCACAGCAGGATCGGAAGAGTGGTG
TTCGGAGCACGGGACGCCAAGACCGGCGCAGCAGGCTCCCTGATGGATGTGCTGCACCACCCCGGCATGA
ACCACCGGGTGGAGATCACAGAGGGAATCCTGGCAGACGAGTGCGCCGCCCTGCTGAGCGATTTCTTTAG
AATGCGGAGACAGGAGATCAAGGCCCAGAAGAAGGCACAGAGCTCCACCGACTCTGGAGGATCTAGCGGA
GGATCCTCTGGAAGCGAGACACCAGGCACAAGCGAGTCCGCCACACCAGAGAGCTCCGGCGGCTCCTCCG
GAGGATCCTCTGAGGTGGAGTTTTCCCACGAGTACTGGATGAGACATGCCCTGACCCTGGCCAAGAGGGC
ACGCGATGAGAGGGAGGTGCCTGTGGGAGCCGTGCTGGTGCTGAACAATAGAGTGATCGGCGAGGGCTGG
AACAGAGCCATCGGCCTGCACGACCCAACAGCCCATGCCGAAATTATGGCCCTGAGACAGGGCGGCCTGG
TCATGCAGAACTACAGACTGATTGACGCCACCCTGTACAGCACATTCGAGCCTTGCGTGATGTGCGCCGG
CGCCATGATCCACTCTAGGATCGGCCGCGTGGTGTTTGGCTGGAGGAACGCAAAAACCGGCGCCGCAGGC
TCCCTGATGGACGTGCTGCACTACCCCGGCATGAATCACCGCGTCGAAATTACCGAGGGAATCCTGGCAG
ATGAATGTGCCGCCCTGCTGTGCTATTTCTTTCGGATGCCTAGAAGGGTGTTCAATGCTCAGAAGAAGGC
CCAGAGCTCCACCGACTCCGGAGGATCTAGCGGAGGCTCCTCTGGCTCTGAGACACCTGGCACAAGCGAG
AGCGCAACACCTGAAAGCAGCGGGGGCAGCAGCGGGGGGTCAAATTTTAAGATCCTGCCTATCGCAATCG
CCCTGGGCGTCAAGAATACTGGCGTGTTTAGTGCTTTTTATCAGAAGGGGACCTCACTGGAGAGACTGGA
CAATAAGAACGGAAAAGTGTATGAACTGTCCAAGGATTCTTACACTCTGCTGATGAACAATAGGACCGCA
CGGAGACACCAGAGGCGAGGAATTGACAGGAAACAGCTGGTGAAGCGCCTGTTCAAACTGATCTGGACAG
AGCAGCTGAACCTGGAATGGGATAAGGACACTCAGCAGGCCATCAGCTTCCTGTTTAATCGACGGGGATT
CTCTTTTATTACTGACGGCTATAGTCCTGAGTACCTGAACATCGTGCCAGAACAGGTCAAGGCAATCCTG
ATGGACATTTTCGACGATTATAATGGCGAGGACGATCTGGATTCCTACCTGAAACTGGCCACAGAGCAAG
AGAGTAAGATCAGCGAAATCTACAACAAGCTGATGCAGAAGATCCTGGAGTTCAAGCTGATGAAACTGTG
CACCGACATCAAGGACGATAAAGTGAGTACCAAGACACTGAAAGAGATCACAAGCTACGAGTTCGAACTG
CTGGCCGATTATCTGGCTAACTACAGCGAATCCCTGAAAACCCAGAAATTTTCCTACACAGACAAGCAGG
GCAATCTGAAAGAGCTGTCTTACTACCACCATGATAAGTACAACATCCAGGAGTTCCTGAAGAGACACGC
CACCATCAATGACAGGATTCTGGATACACTGCTGACTGACGATCTGGACATCTGGAACTTCAACTTCGAG
AAGTTCGATTTCGACAAGAACGAGGAAAAACTGCAGAATCAGGAAGATAAGGACCACATTCAGGCTCATC
TGCACCATTTCGTGTTTGCAGTCAATAAGATCAAAAGCGAGATGGCATCCGGCGGGCGCCATCGAAGCCA
GTACTTCCAGGAAATCACCAACGTGCTGGACGAGAACAATCACCAGGAAGGCTACCTGAAAAACTTCTGT
GAGAATCTGCATAACAAGAAGTACAGCAATCTGTCCGTGAAGAATCTGGTCAACCTGATTGGAAATCTGT
CCAACCTGGAACTGAAGCCCCTGCGCAAATACTTCAACGACAAGATCCACGCTAAAGCAGACCATTGGGA
TGAGCAGAAGTTTACTGAAACCTATTGCCACTGGATTCTGGGCGAGTGGCGGGTGGGGGTCAAGGATCAG
GACAAGAAAGACGGCGCAAAGTATTCTTACAAGGACCTGTGTAACGAGCTGAAGCAGAAAGTGACTAAGG
CCGGGCTGGTGGACTTCCTGCTGGAGCTGGACCCCTGCCGAACCATTCCACCTTACCTGGACAACAATAA
CAGAAAGCCACCCAAATGTCAGAGCCTGATCCTGAATCCCAAGTTTCTGGATAATCAGTATCCTAACTGG
CAGCAGTACCTGCAGGAGCTGAAGAAACTGCAGTCAATCCAGAACTACCTGGACAGCTTCGAAACCGATC
TGAAGGTGCTGAAAAGCTCCAAGGACCAGCCTTACTTCGTCGAGTACAAGTCTAGTAACCAGCAGATCGC
TTCCGGCCAGCGGGATTACAAGGATCTGGACGCAAGAATCCTGCAGTTCATTTTTGACAGGGTGAAGGCC
TCTGATGAGCTGCTGCTGAACGAAATCTATTTCCAGGCAAAGAAACTGAAGCAGAAAGCCTCAAGCGAGC
TGGAAAAGCTGGAGTCCTCTAAGAAACTGGACGAAGTGATCGCTAACTCTCAGCTGAGTCAGATTCTGAA
GTCTCAGCACACAAATGGAATCTTCGAGCAGGGCACTTTTCTGCATCTGGTGTGCAAATACTATAAGCAG
CGACAGAGAGCCAGGGACAGCCGCCTGTACATCATGCCTGAATATCGATACGATAAGAAACTGCACAAGT
ACAACAACACCGGCCGCTTTGACGATGACAACCAGCTGCTGACATATTGTAATCATAAGCCCCGGCAGAA
AAGATACCAGCTGCTGAACGACCTGGCAGGAGTGCTGCAGGTCTCTCCTAATTTTCTGAAGGATAAAATC
GGGTCCGATGACGATCTGTTCATTTCTAAGTGGCTGGTGGAGCACATCCGGGGCTTTAAGAAGGCCTGCG
AAGATAGCCTGAAAATCCAGAAGGATAACAGGGGACTGCTGAATCATAAGATCAACATTGCACGCAATAC
CAAGGGCAAATGCGAGAAAGAAATCTTCAACCTGATCTGTAAGATTGAGGGGAGCGAAGATAAGAAAGGG
AATTATAAGCACGGACTGGCCTACGAGCTGGGAGTGCTGCTGTTCGGAGAGCCAAACGAGGCCAGCAAGC
CCGAATTTGATAGGAAAATCAAGAAATTCAATTCAATCTACAGCTTTGCCCAGATCCAGCAGATTGCCTT
TGCTGAGAGGAAGGGGAATGCAAACACATGCGCCGTGTGTAGTGCAGACAACGCCCATCGCATGCAGCAG
ATCAAAATTACTGAGCCAGTCGAAGATAATAAGGATAAAATCATTCTGTCAGCAAAGGCACAGCGACTGC
CTGCAATCCCAACCCGAATTGTGGATGGAGCTGTCAAGAAAATGGCTACAATTCTGGCAAAGAATATCGT
GGACGATAATTGGCAGAACATTAAGCAGGTCCTGAGCGCAAAACACCAGCTGCATATCCCAATCATTACC
GAGTCCAACGCCTTCGAGTTTGAACCCGCTCTGGCAGACGTGAAGGGCAAATCTCTGAAGGATAGAAGGA
AGAAAGCCCTGGAGCGAATTAGTCCCGAAAACATCTTCAAGGATAAGAACAACAGAATCAAGGAGTTTGC
TAAGGGGATTTCCGCCTACTCTGGAGCTAACCTGACAGATGGGGACTTCGATGGAGCAAAGGAGGAACTG
GATCACATCATTCCTCGCAGCCATAAGAAATATGGCACTCTGAACGACGAGGCTAATCTGATTTGCGTGA
CCCGGGGCGATAATAAGAACAAAGGGAACCGGATCTTCTGTCTGAGAGACCTGGCCGATAATTACAAGCT
GAAACAGTTTGAGACCACAGACGATCTGGAGATCGAAAAGAAAATTGCCGACACCATCTGGGATGCTAAT
AAGAAGGACTTCAAGTTCGGAAACTATCGGAGCTTCATCAATCTGACACCTCAGGAGCAGAAAGCATTCA
GACACGCCCTGTTTCTGGCTGATGAAAACCCAATCAAGCAGGCAGTGATCAGAGCCATTAATAACCGCAA
CCGAACCTTCGTGAATGGCACACAGAGGTATTTTGCTGAGGTCCTGGCAAATAACATCTACCTGCGCGCC
AAGAAAGAAAATCTGAACACTGACAAGATCAGCTTCGATTACTTTGGAATCCCTACCATTGGAAACGGCC
GAGGGATCGCTGAGATTCGGCAGCTGTATGAAAAGGTGGACAGTGATATCCAGGCCTACGCTAAAGGCGA
CAAGCCACAGGCCTCTTATAGTCACCTGATTGATGCTATGCTGGCATTCTGCATCGCCGCTGACGAGCAT
CGGAACGATGGATCTATTGGCCTGGAAATCGACAAAAACTATAGTCTGTACCCTCTGGATAAGAATACTG
GCGAGGTGTTCACCAAAGACATCTTTTCACAGATCAAGATTACCGACAACGAGTTCAGCGATAAGAAACT
GGTCAGAAAGAAAGCTATTGAAGGGTTTAACACACACAGACAGATGACTAGGGATACCATCTATGCAGAG
AATTACCTGCCTATCCTGATTCATAAGGAGCTGAACGAAGTGAGGAAGGGGTACACATGGAAAAATTCCG
AGGAAATCAAAATTTTCAAGGGAAAGAAATACGACATCCAGCAGCTGAATAACCTGGTGTATTGTCTGAA
GTTTGTGGACAAACCAATCAGTATTGATATCCAGATTTCAACCCTGGAGGAACTGAGAAACATCCTGACT
ACCAATAACATTGCAGCCACTGCCGAGTACTATTACATTAATCTGAAAACCCAGAAGCTGCACGAGTATT
ACATCGAAAATTACAACACAGCCCTGGGGTATAAGAAATACAGCAAGGAGATGGAGTTCCTGAGGTCCCT
GGCTTATAGGTCTAGGCGCGTGAAGATCAAAAGTATTGACGATGTCAAGCAGGTCCTGGACAAGGATTCA
AACTTCATCATCGGAAAGATCACACTGCCCTTCAAGAAAGAGTGGCAGCGACTGTACCGGGAATGGCAGA
ACACAACTATCAAAGACGATTATGAGTTTCTGAAGAGCTTCTTTAATGTGAAGTCCATTACTAAACTGCA
CAAGAAAGTCCGGAAAGACTTCTCTCTGCCCATCAGTACAAACCACGGCAAGTTTCTGGTGAAGAGAAAA
ACTTGGGATAATAACTTCATCTACCAGATTCTGAATGACTCAGATAGCAGGGCAGACGGGACTAAACCCT
TCATTCCTGCCTTTGATATCAGCAAGAACGAGATTGTGGAAGCCATCATTGACAGTTTCACCTCAAAAAA
CATCTTTTGGCTGCCAAAGAATATTGAGCTGCAGAAGGTGGACAACAAGAACATCTTCGCCATTGATACC
AGCAAGTGGTTTGAGGTCGAAACACCATCCGACCTGCGCGATATCGGCATTGCTACCATTCAGTACAAGA
TCGACAATAACTCACGCCCCAAGGTGCGAGTCAAACTGGATTACGTGATCGACGATGACAGCAAGATTAA
CTATTTCATGAATCACTCACTGCTGAAGAGCCGGTATCCCGACAAAGTCCTGGAGATCCTGAAGCAGAGC
ACAATCATTGAGTTCGAAAGTTCAGGGTTTAACAAAACTATTAAGGAGATGCTGGGAATGAAGCTGGCCG
GCATCTACAATGAAACCTCCAATAACTCTGGCGGCTCAAAAAGAACCGCCGACGGCAGCGAGTTCGAGCC
CAAGAAGAAGAGGAAAGTCAGCGGCGGCAGCTACCCATACGATGTTCCAGATTACGCTTACCCATACGAT
GTTCCAGATTACGCTTACCCATACGATGTTCCAGATTACGCTGAATTCGGCAGTGGAGAGGGCAGAGGAA
GTCTGCTAACATGCGGTGACGTCGAGGAGAATCCTGGCCCAGTGAGCAAGGGCGAGGAGCTGTTCACCGG
GGTGGTGCCCATCCTGGTCGAGCTGGACGGCGACGTAAACGGCCACAAGTTCAGCGTGTCCGGCGAGGGC
GAGGGCGATGCCACCTACGGCAAGCTGACCCTGAAGTTCATCTGCACCACCGGCAAGCTGCCCGTGCCCT
GGCCCACCCTCGTGACCACCCTGACCTACGGCGTGCAGTGCTTCAGCCGCTACCCCGACCACATGAAGCA
GCACGACTTCTTCAAGTCCGCCATGCCCGAAGGCTACGTCCAGGAGCGCACCATCTTCTTCAAGGACGAC
GGCAACTACAAGACCCGCGCCGAGGTGAAGTTCGAGGGCGACACCCTGGTGAACCGCATCGAGCTGAAGG
GCATCGACTTCAAGGAGGACGGCAACATCCTGGGGCACAAGCTGGAGTACAACTACAACAGCCACAACGT
CTATATCATGGCCGACAAGCAGAAGAACGGCATCAAGGTGAACTTCAAGATCCGCCACAACATCGAGGAC
GGCAGCGTGCAGCTCGCCGACCACTACCAGCAGAACACCCCCATCGGCGACGGCCCCGTGCTGCTGCCCG
ACAACCACTACCTGAGCACCCAGTCCGCCCTGAGCAAAGACCCCAACGAGAAGCGCGATCACATGGTCCT
GCTGGAGTTCGTGACCGCCGCCGGGATCACTCTCGGCATGGACGAGCTGTACAAGGAGTTCTAACTAGAG
CTCGCTGATCAGCCTCGACTGTGCCTTCTAGTTGCCAGCCATCTGTTGTTTGCCCCTCCCCCGTGCCTTC
CTTGACCCTGGAAGGTGCCACTCCCACTGTCCTTTCCTAATAAAATGAGGAAATTGCATCGCATTGTCTG
AGTAGGTGTCATTCTATTCTGGGGGGTGGGGTGGGGCAGGACAGCAAGGGGGAGGATTGGGAAGAGAATA
GCAGGCATGCTGGGGAGCGGCCGCAGGAACCCCTAGTGATGGAGTTGGCCACTCCCTCTCTGCGCGCTCG
CTCGCTCACTGAGGCCGGGCGACCAAAGGTCGCCCGACGCCCGGGCTTTGCCCGGGCGGCCTCAGTGAGC
GAGCGAGCGCGCAGCTGCCTGCAGGGGCGCCTGATGCGGTATTTTCTCCTTACGCATCTGTGCGGTATTT
CACACCGCATA
[95 nt withheld, positions 8762-8856]
T
[46 nt withheld, positions 8858-8903]
C
[141 nt withheld, positions 8905-9045]
CCTTTGACGTTGGAGTCCACGTTCTTT
[37 nt withheld, positions 9073-9109]
ACTCTATCTCGGGCTATTCTTTTGATTTATAAGGGATTTTGCCGATTTCGGTCTATTGGTTAAAAAATGA
GCTGATTTAACAAAAATTTAACGCGAATTTTAACAAAATATTAACGTTTACAATTTTATGGTGCACTCTC
AGTACAATCTGCTCTGATGCCGCATAGTTAAGCCAGCCCCGACACCCGCCAACACCCGCTGACGCGCCCT
GACGGGCTTGTCTGCTCCCAGCATCCGCTTACAGACAAGCTGTGACCGTCTCCGGGAGCTGCATGTGTCA
GAGGTTTTCACCGTCATCACCGAAACGCGCGAGACGAAAGGGCCTCGTGATACGCCTATTTTTATAGGTT
AATGTCATGATAATAATGGTTTCTTAGACGTCAGGTGGCACTTTTCGGGGAAATGTGCGCGGAACCCCTA
TTTGTTTATTTTTCTAAATACATTCAAATATGTATCCGCTCATGAGACAATAACCCTGATAAATGCTTCA
ATAATATTGAAAAAGGAAGAGTATGAGTATTCAACATTTCCGTGTCGCCCTTATTCCCTTTTTTGCGGCA
TTTTGCCTTCCTGTTTTTGCTCACCCAGAAACGCTGGTGAAAGTAAAAGATGCTGAAGATCAGTTGGGTG
CACGAGTGGGTTACATCGAACTGGATCTCAACAGCGGTAAGATCCTTGAGAGTTTTCGCCCCGAAGAACG
TTTTCCAATGATGAGCACTTTTAAAGTTCTGCTATGTGGCGCGGTATTATCCCGTATTGACGCCGGGCAA
GAGCAACTCGGTCGCCGCATACACTATTCTCAGAATGACTTGGTTGAGTACTCACCAGTCACAGAAAAGC
ATCTTACGGATGGCATGACAGTAAGAGAATTATGCAGTGCTGCCATAACCATGAGTGATAACACTGCGGC
CAACTTACTTCTGACAACGATCGGAGGACCGAAGGAGCTAACCGCTTTTTTGCACAACATGGGGGATCAT
GTAACTCGCCTTGATCGTTGGGAACCGGAGCTGAATGAAGCCATACCAAACGACGAGCGTGACACCACGA
TGCCTGTAGCAATGGCAACAACGTTGCGCAAACTATTAACTGGCGAACTACTTACTCTAGCTTCCCGGCA
ACAATTAATAGACTGGATGGAGGCGGATAAAGTTGCAGGACCACTTCTGCGCTCGGCCCTTCCGGCTGGC
TGGTTTATTGCTGATAAATCTGGAGCCGGTGAGCGTGGAAGCCGCGGTATCATTGCAGCACTGGGGCCAG
ATGGTAAGCCCTCCCGTATCGTAGTTATCTACACGACGGGGAGTCAGGCAACTATGGATGAACGAAATAG
ACAGATCGCTGAGATAGGTGCCTCACTGATTAAGCATTGGTAACTGTCAGACCAAGTTTACTCATATATA
CTTTAGATTGATTTAAAACTTCATTTTTAATTTAAAAGGATCTAGGTGAAGATCCTTTTTGATAATCTCA
TGACCAAAATCCCTTAACGTGAGTTTTCGTTCCACTGAGCGTCAGACCCCGTAGAAAAGATCAAAGGATC
TTCTTGAGATCCTTTTTTTCTGCGCGTAATCTGCTGCTTGCAAACAAAAAAACCACCGCTACCAGCGGTG
GTTTGTTTGCCGGATCAAGAGCTACCAACTCTTTTTCCGAAGGTAACTGGCTTCAGCAGAGCGCAGATAC
CAAATACTGTTCTTCTAGTGTAGCCGTAGTTAGGCCACCACTTCAAGAACTCTGTAGCACCGCCTACATA
CCTCGCTCTGCTAATCCTGTTACCAGTGGCTGCTGCCAGTGGCGATAAGTCGTGTCTTACCGGGTTGGAC
TCAAGACGATAGTTACCGGATAAGGCGCAGCGGTCGGGCTGAACGGGGGGTTCGTGCACACAGCCCAGCT
TGGAGCGAACGACCTACACCGAACTGAGATACCTACAGCGTGAGCTATGAGAAAGCGCCACGCTTCCCGA
AGGGAGAAAGGCGGACAGGTATCCGGTAAGCGGCAGGGTCGGAACAGGAGAGCGCACGAGGGAGCTTCCA
GGGGGAAACGCCTGGTATCTTTATAGTCCTGTCGGGTTTCGCCACCTCTGACTTGAGCGTCGATTTTTGT
GATGCTCGTCAGGGGGGCGGAGCCTATGGAAAAACGCCAGCAACGCGGCCTTTTTACGGTTCCTGGCCTT
TTGCTGGCCTTTTGCTCACATGT
Features (pLannotate 1.2.2; 20 found; start..end, strand, type, name):
      1..241     +  promoter       U6 promoter: RNA polymerase III promoter for human U6 snRNA
    268..340     +  misc_RNA       Fn gRNA scaffold: guide RNA scaffold for the Francisella novicida CRISPR/Cas9 system (Hirano et al., 2016)
    347..390     +  misc_RNA       gRNA scaffold (fragment): guide RNA scaffold for the Streptococcus pyogenes CRISPR/Cas9 system
    437..722     +  enhancer       CMV enhancer: human cytomegalovirus immediate early enhancer; contains an 18-bp deletion relative to the standard CMV enhancer
    724..996     +  promoter       chicken β-actin promoter: No description available
    997..1224    +  intron         hybrid intron: hybrid between chicken β-actin (CBA) and minute virus of mice (MMV) introns (Gray et al., 2011)
   1305..1781    +  CDS            tadA: TADA_ECOLI - Also known as yfhC. Experimental evidence at protein level: Swiss-Prot protein existence level 1. Catalyzes the deamination of adenosine to inosine at the wobble position 34 of tRNA(Arg2). Essential for cell viability. From Escherichia coli (strain K12).
   1902..2393    +  CDS            tadA: TADA_ECOLI - Also known as yfhC. Experimental evidence at protein level: Swiss-Prot protein existence level 1. Catalyzes the deamination of adenosine to inosine at the wobble position 34 of tRNA(Arg2). Essential for cell viability. From Escherichia coli (strain K12).
   2493..7376    +  CDS            FnCas9: Cas9 endonuclease from the Francisella novicida Type II CRISPR/Cas system (Hirano et al., 2016)
   7506..7532    +  CDS            3xHA (fragment): three tandem HA epitope tags
   7602..8315    +  CDS            EGFP: EGFP is a basic (constitutively fluorescent) green fluorescent protein published in 1996, derived from Aequorea victoria. It is reported to be a rapidly-maturing weak dimer with moderate acid sensitivity.
   8349..8460    +  polyA_signal   bGH poly(A) signal: bovine growth hormone polyadenylation signal
   8565..8705    +  repeat_region  AAV2 ITR: inverted terminal repeat of adeno-associated virus serotype 2 inverted
   8710..8761    -  misc_feature   bom (fragment): basis of mobility region from pBR322
   8780..9235    +  rep_origin     f1 ori (sequence partly withheld): f1 bacteriophage origin of replication; arrow indicates direction of (+) strand synthesis
   9236..9285    -  misc_feature   bom (fragment): basis of mobility region from pBR322
   9387..9422    -  CDS            rop (fragment): Rop protein, which maintains plasmids at low copy number; rop
   9517..9621    +  promoter       AmpR promoter: bla
   9622..10482   +  CDS            AmpR: β-lactamase; bla; confers resistance to ampicillin, carbenicillin, and related antibiotics
  10653..11241   +  rep_origin     ori: high-copy-number ColE1/pMB1/pBR322/pUC origin of replication
