[The description below was written by a language model from this plasmid's Addgene catalogue record and pLannotate feature annotations shown in this document.]
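Description:
PX458-3xHA-en31FnCas9ABEmax8.17d is an all-in-one mammalian expression and CRISPR plasmid of about 11.3 kb, built on the PX458 backbone. It delivers an adenine base editor based on an engineered Francisella novicida Cas9 variant, together with a cloning site for its guide RNA. It is propagated in E. coli through a high-copy ColE1/pUC-type origin with ampicillin resistance (AmpR, with its own bla promoter), and it also carries an f1 phage origin. A single AAV2 ITR and short bom and rop fragments are annotated in the backbone as vector remnants; one ITR alone does not make this an AAV packaging construct. The depositor notes a single A-to-G change in the backbone that destroys an EcoRI site, which leaves the AgeI and EcoRI sites flanking the insert usable for cloning.

The payload has two transcription units. A human U6 Pol III promoter precedes an F. novicida gRNA scaffold, where a user-supplied spacer is inserted; a short leftover fragment of the S. pyogenes scaffold follows it. The second unit is driven by the Cbh promoter, annotated as a CMV enhancer, chicken β-actin promoter and hybrid intron. It expresses a synthetic fusion of two tandem E. coli TadA-derived deaminase domains with en31FnCas9, flanked by bipartite nuclear localisation signals. This is followed by a C-terminal 3xHA tag (only a fragment of which is detected by the annotation), T2A-EGFP and a bGH polyadenylation signal. The T2A peptide releases EGFP as a separate protein, so fluorescence marks transfected cells, while the HA tag allows detection of the editor. The plasmid is intended for A-to-G base editing in mammalian cells using PAM-flexible engineered FnCas9.
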