Addgene plasmid #201956: PX458-3xHA-en31FnCas9ABEmax8.17d
Purpose: Mammalian expression plasmid of en31FnCas9ABEmax8.17d base editor with T2A-EGFP and cloning backbone for sgRNA
Depositing lab: Debojyoti Chakraborty. Publication: PAM-flexible Engineered FnCas9 variants for robust and ultra-precise genome editing and diagnostics. Acharya S, Ansari AH, Kumar Das P, Hirano S, Aich M, Rauthan R, Mahato S, Maddileti S, Sarkar S, Kumar M, Phutela R, Gulati S, Rahman A, Goel A, Afzal C, Paul D, Agrawal T, Pulimamidi VK, Jalali S, Nishimasu H, Mariappan I, Nureki O, Maiti S, Chakraborty D. Nat Commun. 2024 Jun 28;15(1):5471. doi: 10.1038/s41467-024-49233-w. PubMed 38942756.
Backbone
  Vector backbone: PX458
  Backbone size w/o insert (bp): 4234
  Total vector size (bp): 11308
  Modifications to backbone: A to G change on 8324 position to destroy EcoRI site
  Vector type: Mammalian Expression, CRISPR
  Selectable markers: EGFP
Growth in bacteria
  Bacterial resistance: Ampicillin, 100 μg/mL
  Growth temperature: 37°C
  Growth strain: DH5alpha
  Copy number: Unknown
Gene/Insert
  Gene/Insert name: bpNLS-en31FnCas9ABEmax8.17d-bpNLS-3xHA-T2A-EGFP
  Species: Synthetic
  Insert size (bp): 7074
  Promoter: Cbh
  Tag / fusion protein: NLS (N terminal on insert); NLS (C terminal on insert); 3xHA (C terminal on insert); T2A-EGFP (C terminal on insert)
  Cloning method: Restriction Enzyme; 5′ cloning site AgeI (not destroyed); 3′ cloning site EcoRI (not destroyed)
  Sequencing primers: 5′ CTCCGGGCTGTAATTAGCTG
Terms and licenses: Academic/Nonprofit Terms; Industry Terms: Not Available to Industry
How to cite: PX458-3xHA-en31FnCas9ABEmax8.17d was a gift from Debojyoti Chakraborty (Addgene plasmid # 201956 ; http://n2t.net/addgene:201956 ; RRID:Addgene_201956)
